Addgene plasmid #165429: pAAV-CaMP0.4-FHS-paCaMKII-WPRE3
Purpose: Expresses photoactivatable CaMKII in mammalian cells to induce synaptic plasticity.
Depositing lab: Hideji Murakoshi. Depositing organization: National Institute for Physiological Sciences. Publication: Photoactivatable CaMKII induces synaptic plasticity in single synapses. Shibata ACE, Ueda HH, Eto K, Onda M, Sato A, Ohba T, Nabekura J, Murakoshi H. Nat Commun. 2021 Feb 2;12(1):751. doi: 10.1038/s41467-021-21025-6. PubMed 33531495.
Backbone
  Vector backbone: pAAV
  Vector type: Mammalian Expression, AAV
Growth in bacteria
  Bacterial resistance: Ampicillin, 100 μg/mL
  Growth temperature: 37°C
  Growth strain: NEB Stable
  Copy number: Unknown
Gene/Insert
  Gene/Insert name: FHS-paCaMKII
  Species: R. norvegicus (rat), Synthetic
  Insert size (bp): 1932
  Promoter: CaMKII0.4
  Tag / fusion protein: FHS(Flag, HisX6, Strep) tag (N terminal on insert)
  Cloning method: Restriction Enzyme; 5′ cloning site AgeI (unknown if destroyed); 3′ cloning site BamHI (unknown if destroyed)
Terms and licenses: Academic/Nonprofit Terms; Industry Terms: Not Available to Industry
How to cite: pAAV-CaMP0.4-FHS-paCaMKII-WPRE3 was a gift from Hideji Murakoshi (Addgene plasmid # 165429 ; http://n2t.net/addgene:165429 ; RRID:Addgene_165429)
