[The description below was written by a language model from this plasmid's Addgene catalogue record and pLannotate feature annotations shown in this document.]
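Description:
pAAV-CaMP0.4-FHS-paCaMKII-WPRE3 is an adeno-associated virus transfer plasmid (pAAV backbone, about 5.7 kb) for expressing a photoactivatable form of CaMKII in mammalian cells. The expression cassette lies between AAV2 inverted terminal repeats, which allow it to be packaged into recombinant AAV particles when helper and rep/cap functions are supplied in trans. The annotation detects the right ITR in full but only short fragments of the left one. In bacteria the plasmid replicates from a high-copy ColE1/pUC-type origin and is selected with ampicillin through the bla gene. An f1 origin is also present. The record lists a recombination-deficient growth strain, a common choice for keeping ITRs stable.

Transcription is driven by a shortened CaMKII promoter of roughly 0.4 kb (CaMKII0.4), annotated as a fragment of the mouse CaMKIIα promoter, which is generally used to favour expression in excitatory neurons while saving packaging capacity. The 1,932 bp insert, listed as rat and synthetic in origin, encodes paCaMKII with an N-terminal FHS tag (Flag, 6xHis, Strep) for detection and affinity purification. The automated annotation labels the tag region with fragments of unrelated tags and matches the kinase to human CAMK2G. These are similarity hits and should not be read as the actual identity of the parts. The record does not state which light-sensing module confers photoactivation. Downstream, two WPRE fragments correspond to the compact WPRE3 element, which enhances transcript stability and expression, and are followed by SV40 polyadenylation signal fragments.

According to the record, the construct is used to activate CaMKII with light in order to induce synaptic plasticity, including at single synapses.
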