Features (pLannotate 1.2.2; 20 found; start..end, strand, type, name):
     12..39      +  repeat_region  AAV2 ITR (fragment): inverted terminal repeat of adeno-associated virus serotype 2 inverted
     68..95      +  repeat_region  AAV2 ITR (fragment): inverted terminal repeat of adeno-associated virus serotype 2 inverted
    142..561     +  promoter       CaMKII promoter (fragment): promoter for the mouse calcium/calmodulin-dependent kinase II α subunit
    616..634     +  CDS            capTEV™ (fragment): composite tag for in vivo biotinylation, TEV protease cleavage, and 6xHis tagging
    665..685     +  CDS            T7 tag (gene 10 leader) (fragment): leader peptide from bacteriophage T7 gene 10 promotes efficient translation in E. coli
    689..712     +  CDS            Xpress™ tag: Xpress™ epitope tag, including an enterokinase recognition and cleavage site
    725..745     +  misc_feature   MCS (fragment): multiple cloning site
    746..2500    +  CDS            CAMK2G: KCC2G_HUMAN - Also known as CAMK, CAMK-II, CAMKG. Experimental evidence at protein level: Swiss-Prot protein existence level 1. Calcium/calmodulin-dependent protein kinase that functions autonomously after Ca(2+)/calmodulin-binding and autophosphorylation, and is involved in sarcoplasmic reticulum Ca(2+) transport in skeletal muscle and may function in dendritic spine and synapse formation and neuronal plasticity. In slow-twitch muscles, is involved in regulation of sarcoplasmic reticulum (SR) Ca(2+) transport and in fast-twitch muscle participates in the control of Ca(2+) release from the SR
   2546..2703    +  misc_feature   WPRE (fragment): woodchuck hepatitis virus posttranscriptional regulatory element
   2709..2793    +  misc_feature   WPRE (fragment): woodchuck hepatitis virus posttranscriptional regulatory element
   2792..2835    -  polyA_signal   SV40 poly(A) signal (fragment): SV40 polyadenylation signal
   2839..2906    -  polyA_signal   SV40 poly(A) signal (fragment): SV40 polyadenylation signal
   2979..3119    +  repeat_region  AAV2 ITR: inverted terminal repeat of adeno-associated virus serotype 2 inverted
   3124..3175    -  misc_feature   bom (fragment): basis of mobility region from pBR322
   3194..3649    +  rep_origin     f1 ori (sequence partly withheld): f1 bacteriophage origin of replication; arrow indicates direction of (+) strand synthesis
   3650..3699    -  misc_feature   bom (fragment): basis of mobility region from pBR322
   3801..3836    -  CDS            rop (fragment): Rop protein, which maintains plasmids at low copy number; rop
   3931..4035    +  promoter       AmpR promoter: bla
   4036..4896    +  CDS            AmpR: β-lactamase; bla; confers resistance to ampicillin, carbenicillin, and related antibiotics
   5067..5655    +  rep_origin     ori: high-copy-number ColE1/pMB1/pBR322/pUC origin of replication
>Addgene plasmid #165429 | pAAV-CaMP0.4-FHS-paCaMKII-WPRE3 | addgene full sequence | sequence record 325944 | Addgene NGS Result
CCTGCAGGCAGCTGCGCGCTCGCTCGCTCACTGAGGCCGCCCGGGCGTCGGGCGACCTTTGGTCGCCCGG
CCTCAGTGAGCGAGCGAGCGCGCAGAGAGGGAGTGGCCAACTCCATCACTAGGGGTTCCTGCGGCCGCAC
GCGTCTGTTAAAAGGGCCCTATAGTTGGAGGTGGGGGAGGTAGGAAGAGCGATGATCACTTGTGGACTAA
GTTTGTTCGCATCCCCTTCTCCAACCCCCTCAGTACATCACCCTGGGGGAACAGGGTCCACTTGCTCCTG
GGCCCACACAGTCCTGCAGTATTGTGTATATAAGGCCAGGGCAAAGAGGAGCAGGTTTTAAAGTGAAAGG
CAGGCAGGTGTTGGGGAGGCAGTTACCGGGGCAACGGGAACAGGGCGTTTCGGAGGTGGTTGCCATGGGG
ACCTGGATGCTGACGAAGGCTCGCGAGGCTGTGAGCAGCCACAGTGCCCTGCTCAGAAGCCCCAAGCTCG
TCAGTCAAGCCGGTTCTCCGTTTGCACTCAGGAGCACGGGCAGGCGAGTGGCCCCTAGTTCTGGGGGCAG
CGGGGGATCTCCGGGTACCGGTCGCCACCATGGATTACAAGGACGATGACGATAAGCATCATCATCATCA
TCATAAGTGGTCACATCCACAATTCGAGAAGGGTACTGGTGGACAGCAAATGGGTCGGGATCTGTACGAC
GATGACGATAAGGATCTGTACAAGTCCGGACTCAGATCTCGAGCTATGGCTACCATCACCTGCACCCGAT
TCACGGAAGAGTACCAGCTCTTCGAGGAACTGGGAAAGGGAGCCTTCTCCGTGGTGCGCAGGTGTGTGAA
GGTGCTGGCTGGCCAGGAGTATGCTGCCAAGATTATCAACACCAAGAAGCTCTCAGCCAGAGATCACCAG
AAGTTGGAACGCGAGGCCCGCATCTGCCGCTTGTTGAAGCACCCCAATATCGTCCGACTCCATGACAGCA
TCTCCGAGGAGGGGCACCACTACCTTATCTTCGATCTGGTCACTGGTGGGGAGCTGTTCGAAGACATTGT
GGCCCGGGAGTATTACAGTGAGGCTGATGCCAGCCACTGTATCCAGCAGATCCTGGAGGCTGTGCTACAC
TGTCACCAGATGGGGGTGGTGCATCGCGACCTGAAGCCTGAGAATCTGTTGCTGGCTTCGAAGCTCAAGG
GTGCTGCGGTGAAGCTGGCAGACTTTGGCCTGGCCATAGAGGTTGAGGGAGAGCAGCAGGCATGGTTTGG
GTTCGCAGGGACACCTGGATACCTCTCCCCAGAAGTGCTGCGGAAGGACCCATACGGGAAGCCTGTGGAC
CTGTGGGCCTGTGGCGTCATCCTGTATATCTTGCTGGTTGGGTATCCCCCATTCTGGGATGAGGACCAGC
ACCGCCTGTACCAGCAGATCAAAGCTGGTGCCTACGATTTCCCATCACCAGAATGGGACACCGTCACCCC
GGAAGCCAAGGATCTGATCAATAAGATGCTGACCATCAACCCGTCCAAACGCATCACGGCCGCTGAGGCT
CTCAAGCACCCCTGGATCTCGCACCGCTCAAAGCTTCTGGAACGCATTGAAAAAAACTTTGTGATTACCG
ATCCGCGCCTGCCGGATAACCCGATTATTTTTGCGAGCGATAGCTTTCTGCAGCTGACCGAATATAGCCG
CGAAGAAATTCTGGGCCGCAACTGCCGCTTTCTGCAGGGCCCGGAAACCGATCGCGCGACCGTGCGCAAA
ATTCGCGATGCGATTGATAACCAGACCGAAGTGACCGTGCAGCTGATTAACTATACCAAAAGCGGCAAAA
AATTTTGGAACCTGTTTCATCTGCAGCCGATGCGCGATCAGAAAGGCGATGTGCAGTATTTTATTGGCGT
GCAGCTGGATGGCACCGAACATGTGCGCGATGCGGCGGAACGCGAAGGCGTGATGCTGATTAAAAAAACC
GCGGAAAACATTGATGAAGCGGCGAAAGAGCTCGAATTCGCCAAGTGCATGCACAGACAGGAGACCGTGG
ACTGCCTGAAGAAGTTCAATGCCAGGAGGAAACTGAAGGGAGCCATCCTCACCACTATGCTGGCCACCAG
GAACTTCTCCGTGCGCAAACAGGAAATTATCAAAGTGACAGAGCAGCTGATCGAAGCCATAAGCAATGGA
GACTTTGAATCCTACACGAAGATGTGCGACCCTGGAATGACAGCCTTTGAACCGGAGGCCCTGGGGAACC
TGGTCGAGGGCCTGGACCTTCATCGATTCTATTTTGAAAACCTGTGGTCCCGGAACAGCAAGCCCGTGCA
CACCACCATCCTGAACCCTCACGTCCACCTGATGGGTGACGAGTCAGCCTGCATCACCTACATCCGCACC
ACTCAGTACCTGGATGCGGGTGGCATCCCCCGCACGGCCCAGTCAGAGGAGACCCGTGTCTGGCACCGCA
GGGATGGAAAATGGCAGATCGTCCACTTCCACAGATCAGGGGCGCCCTCCGTCCTGCCCCATGGATCCTA
AGCGGCCGCCAATTCCGCTCGAGATAATCAACCTCTGGATTACAAAATTTGTGAAAGATTGACTGGTATT
CTTAACTATGTTGCTCCTTTTACGCTATGTGGATACGCTGCTTTAATGCCTTTGTATCATGCTATTGCTT
CCCGTATGGCTTTCATTTTCTCCTCCTTGTATAAATCCTGGTTAGTTCTTGCCACGGCGGAACTCATCGC
CGCCTGCCTTGCCCGCTGCTGGACAGGGGCTCGGCTGTTGGGCACTGACAATTCCGTGGTGTTTATTTGT
GAAATTTGTGATGCTATTGCTTTATTTGTAACCATCTAGCTTTATTTGTGAAATTTGTGATGCTATTGCT
TTATTTGTAACCATTATAAGCTGCAATAAACAAGTTAACAACAACAATTGCATTCATTTTATGTTTCAGG
TTCAGGGGGAGATGTGGGAGGTTTTTTAAAGCGGCCGCAGGAACCCCTAGTGATGGAGTTGGCCACTCCC
TCTCTGCGCGCTCGCTCGCTCACTGAGGCCGGGCGACCAAAGGTCGCCCGACGCCCGGGCTTTGCCCGGG
CGGCCTCAGTGAGCGAGCGAGCGCGCAGCTGCCTGCAGGGGCGCCTGATGCGGTATTTTCTCCTTACGCA
TCTGTGCGGTATTTCACACCGCATA
[95 nt withheld, positions 3176-3270]
T
[46 nt withheld, positions 3272-3317]
C
[141 nt withheld, positions 3319-3459]
CCTTTGACGTTGGAGTCCACGTTCTTT
[37 nt withheld, positions 3487-3523]
ACTCTATCTCGGGCTATTCTTTTGATTTATAAGGGATTTTGCCGATTTCGGTCTATTGGTTAAAAAATGA
GCTGATTTAACAAAAATTTAACGCGAATTTTAACAAAATATTAACGTTTACAATTTTATGGTGCACTCTC
AGTACAATCTGCTCTGATGCCGCATAGTTAAGCCAGCCCCGACACCCGCCAACACCCGCTGACGCGCCCT
GACGGGCTTGTCTGCTCCCGGCATCCGCTTACAGACAAGCTGTGACCGTCTCCGGGAGCTGCATGTGTCA
GAGGTTTTCACCGTCATCACCGAAACGCGCGAGACGAAAGGGCCTCGTGATACGCCTATTTTTATAGGTT
AATGTCATGATAATAATGGTTTCTTAGACGTCAGGTGGCACTTTTCGGGGAAATGTGCGCGGAACCCCTA
TTTGTTTATTTTTCTAAATACATTCAAATATGTATCCGCTCATGAGACAATAACCCTGATAAATGCTTCA
ATAATATTGAAAAAGGAAGAGTATGAGTATTCAACATTTCCGTGTCGCCCTTATTCCCTTTTTTGCGGCA
TTTTGCCTTCCTGTTTTTGCTCACCCAGAAACGCTGGTGAAAGTAAAAGATGCTGAAGATCAGTTGGGTG
CACGAGTGGGTTACATCGAACTGGATCTCAACAGCGGTAAGATCCTTGAGAGTTTTCGCCCCGAAGAACG
TTTTCCAATGATGAGCACTTTTAAAGTTCTGCTATGTGGCGCGGTATTATCCCGTATTGACGCCGGGCAA
GAGCAACTCGGTCGCCGCATACACTATTCTCAGAATGACTTGGTTGAGTACTCACCAGTCACAGAAAAGC
ATCTTACGGATGGCATGACAGTAAGAGAATTATGCAGTGCTGCCATAACCATGAGTGATAACACTGCGGC
CAACTTACTTCTGACAACGATCGGAGGACCGAAGGAGCTAACCGCTTTTTTGCACAACATGGGGGATCAT
GTAACTCGCCTTGATCGTTGGGAACCGGAGCTGAATGAAGCCATACCAAACGACGAGCGTGACACCACGA
TGCCTGTAGCAATGGCAACAACGTTGCGCAAACTATTAACTGGCGAACTACTTACTCTAGCTTCCCGGCA
ACAATTAATAGACTGGATGGAGGCGGATAAAGTTGCAGGACCACTTCTGCGCTCGGCCCTTCCGGCTGGC
TGGTTTATTGCTGATAAATCTGGAGCCGGTGAGCGTGGGTCTCGCGGTATCATTGCAGCACTGGGGCCAG
ATGGTAAGCCCTCCCGTATCGTAGTTATCTACACGACGGGGAGTCAGGCAACTATGGATGAACGAAATAG
ACAGATCGCTGAGATAGGTGCCTCACTGATTAAGCATTGGTAACTGTCAGACCAAGTTTACTCATATATA
CTTTAGATTGATTTAAAACTTCATTTTTAATTTAAAAGGATCTAGGTGAAGATCCTTTTTGATAATCTCA
TGACCAAAATCCCTTAACGTGAGTTTTCGTTCCACTGAGCGTCAGACCCCGTAGAAAAGATCAAAGGATC
TTCTTGAGATCCTTTTTTTCTGCGCGTAATCTGCTGCTTGCAAACAAAAAAACCACCGCTACCAGCGGTG
GTTTGTTTGCCGGATCAAGAGCTACCAACTCTTTTTCCGAAGGTAACTGGCTTCAGCAGAGCGCAGATAC
CAAATACTGTTCTTCTAGTGTAGCCGTAGTTAGGCCACCACTTCAAGAACTCTGTAGCACCGCCTACATA
CCTCGCTCTGCTAATCCTGTTACCAGTGGCTGCTGCCAGTGGCGATAAGTCGTGTCTTACCGGGTTGGAC
TCAAGACGATAGTTACCGGATAAGGCGCAGCGGTCGGGCTGAACGGGGGGTTCGTGCACACAGCCCAGCT
TGGAGCGAACGACCTACACCGAACTGAGATACCTACAGCGTGAGCTATGAGAAAGCGCCACGCTTCCCGA
AGGGAGAAAGGCGGACAGGTATCCGGTAAGCGGCAGGGTCGGAACAGGAGAGCGCACGAGGGAGCTTCCA
GGGGGAAACGCCTGGTATCTTTATAGTCCTGTCGGGTTTCGCCACCTCTGACTTGAGCGTCGATTTTTGT
GATGCTCGTCAGGGGGGCGGAGCCTATGGAAAAACGCCAGCAACGCGGCCTTTTTACGGTTCCTGGCCTT
TTGCTGGCCTTTTGCTCACATGT
